>Addgene plasmid #87512 | NH-7 | addgene full sequence | sequence record 174679 | Addgene NGS Result
CTAAATTGTAAGCGTTAATATTTTGTTAAAATTCGCGTTAAATTTTTGTTAAATCAGCTCATTTTTTAAC
CAATAGGCCGAAATCGGCAAAATCCCTTATAAATCAAAAGAATAGACCGAGATAGGGTTGAGTGGCCGCT
ACAGGGCGCTCCCATTCGCCATTCAGGCTGCGCAACTGTTGGGAAGGGCGTTTCGGTGCGGGCCTCTTCG
CTATTACGCCAGCTGGCGAAAGGGGGATGTGCTGCAAGGCGATTAAGTTGGGTAACGCCAGGGTTTTCCC
AGTCACGACGTTGTAAAACGACGGCCAGTGAGCGCGACGTAATACGACTCACTATAGGGCGAATTGGCGG
AAGGCCGTCAAGGCCACGTGTCTTGTCCAGAGCTCGTATCCTGCAGTTAACACCGGATCAAGTCGTGGCA
ATCGCGTCGAATCACGGGGGAAAGCAAGCCCTGGAAACCGTGCAAAGGTTGTTGCCGGTCCTGTGTCAGG
CGCATGGATTAACGCCCGCACAGGTTGTTCTGCAGGATACGGTACCTGGAGCACAAGACTGGCCTCATGG
GCCTTCCGCTCACTGCCCGCTTTCCAGTCGGGAAACCTGTCGTGCCAGCTGCATTAACATGGTCATAGCT
GTTTCCTTGCGTATTGGGCGCTCTCCGCTTCCTCGCTCACTGACTCGCTGCGCTCGGTCGTTCGGGTAAA
GCCTGGGGTGCCTAATGAGCAAAAGGCCAGCAAAAGGCCAGGAACCGTAAAAAGGCCGCGTTGCTGGCGT
TTTTCCATAGGCTCCGCCCCCCTGACGAGCATCACAAAAATCGACGCTCAAGTCAGAGGTGGCGAAACCC
GACAGGACTATAAAGATACCAGGCGTTTCCCCCTGGAAGCTCCCTCGTGCGCTCTCCTGTTCCGACCCTG
CCGCTTACCGGATACCTGTCCGCCTTTCTCCCTTCGGGAAGCGTGGCGCTTTCTCATAGCTCACGCTGTA
GGTATCTCAGTTCGGTGTAGGTCGTTCGCTCCAAGCTGGGCTGTGTGCACGAACCCCCCGTTCAGCCCGA
CCGCTGCGCCTTATCCGGTAACTATCGTCTTGAGTCCAACCCGGTAAGACACGACTTATCGCCACTGGCA
GCAGCCACTGGTAACAGGATTAGCAGAGCGAGGTATGTAGGCGGTGCTACAGAGTTCTTGAAGTGGTGGC
CTAACTACGGCTACACTAGAAGAACAGTATTTGGTATCTGCGCTCTGCTGAAGCCAGTTACCTTCGGAAA
AAGAGTTGGTAGCTCTTGATCCGGCAAACAAACCACCGCTGGTAGCGGTGGTTTTTTTGTTTGCAAGCAG
CAGATTACGCGCAGAAAAAAAGGATCTCAAGAAGATCCTTTGATCTTTTCTACGGGGTCTGACGCTCAGT
GGAACGAAAACTCACGTTAAGGGATTTTGGTCATGAGATTATCAAAAAGGATCTTCACCTAGATCCTTTT
AAATTAAAAATGAAGTTTTAAATCAATCTAAAGTATATATGAGTAAACTTGGTCTGACAGTTACCAATGC
TTAATCAGTGAGGCACCTATCTCAGCGATCTGTCTATTTCGTTCATCCATAGTTGCCTGACTCCCCGTCG
TGTAGATAACTACGATACGGGAGGGCTTACCATCTGGCCCCAGTGCTGCAATGATACCGCGAGAACCACG
CTCACCGGCTCCAGATTTATCAGCAATAAACCAGCCAGCCGGAAGGGCCGAGCGCAGAAGTGGTCCTGCA
ACTTTATCCGCCTCCATCCAGTCTATTAATTGTTGCCGGGAAGCTAGAGTAAGTAGTTCGCCAGTTAATA
GTTTGCGCAACGTTGTTGCCATTGCTACAGGCATCGTGGTGTCACGCTCGTCGTTTGGTATGGCTTCATT
CAGCTCCGGTTCCCAACGATCAAGGCGAGTTACATGATCCCCCATGTTGTGCAAAAAAGCGGTTAGCTCC
TTCGGTCCTCCGATCGTTGTCAGAAGTAAGTTGGCCGCAGTGTTATCACTCATGGTTATGGCAGCACTGC
ATAATTCTCTTACTGTCATGCCATCCGTAAGATGCTTTTCTGTGACTGGTGAGTACTCAACCAAGTCATT
CTGAGAATAGTGTATGCGGCGACCGAGTTGCTCTTGCCCGGCGTCAATACGGGATAATACCGCGCCACAT
AGCAGAACTTTAAAAGTGCTCATCATTGGAAAACGTTCTTCGGGGCGAAAACTCTCAAGGATCTTACCGC
TGTTGAGATCCAGTTCGATGTAACCCACTCGTGCACCCAACTGATCTTCAGCATCTTTTACTTTCACCAG
CGTTTCTGGGTGAGCAAAAACAGGAAGGCAAAATGCCGCAAAAAAGGGAATAAGGGCGACACGGAAATGT
TGAATACTCATACTCTTCCTTTTTCAATATTATTGAAGCATTTATCAGGGTTATTGTCTCATGAGCGGAT
ACATATTTGAATGTATTTAGAAAAATAAACAAATAGGGGTTCCGCGCACATTTCCCCGAAAAGTGCCAC
Features (pLannotate 1.2.2; 8 found; start..end, strand, type, name):
      3..134     -  rep_origin     M13 ori (fragment): M13 bacteriophage origin of replication; arrow indicates direction of (+) strand synthesis
    155..311     -  CDS            lacZα (fragment): LacZα fragment of β-galactosidase; lacZ fragment
    320..338     +  promoter       T7 promoter: promoter for bacteriophage T7 RNA polymerase
    570..617     -  CDS            lacI (fragment): lac repressor; lacI; The lac repressor binds to the lac operator to inhibit transcription in E. coli. This inhibition can be relieved by adding lactose or isopropyl-β-D-thiogalactopyranoside (IPTG).
    654..694     -  rep_origin     RSF ori (fragment): Plasmids containing the RSF 1030 origin of replication can be propagated in E. coli cells that contain additional plasmids with compatible origins.
    772..1360    -  rep_origin     ori: high-copy-number ColE1/pMB1/pBR322/pUC origin of replication
   1531..2391    -  CDS            AmpR: β-lactamase; bla; confers resistance to ampicillin, carbenicillin, and related antibiotics
   2392..2496    -  promoter       AmpR promoter: bla
