[The description below was written by a language model from this plasmid's Addgene catalogue record and pLannotate feature annotations shown in this document.]
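Description:
NH-7 is a small (about 2.5 kb) bacterial cloning plasmid built on the commercial gene-synthesis backbone pMA-T. It carries a synthetic DNA fragment, also called NH-7, that belongs to a library of parts for assembling TAL effector DNA-binding domains. It is catalogued as a TALEN/synthetic biology vector for TALE DBD library preparation, and its stated purpose is to serve as the source for amplifying the NH-7 fragment. The plasmid is therefore a storage and template vector rather than an expression construct. By general TALE convention, "NH" is a repeat-variable diresidue associated with guanine recognition, and the number probably marks the module's position within an array, but the record does not explain the name.

The plasmid is maintained in E. coli at high copy through a ColE1/pUC-type origin of replication. Selection is with ampicillin, via a β-lactamase gene driven by its native bla promoter. The automated annotation does not label the synthetic insert. It presumably lies in the unannotated stretch downstream of a T7 promoter, between that promoter and the origin region. The other annotated elements are only partial matches: fragments of an M13 origin, lacZα, lacI and an RSF origin. These are best read as backbone remnants or short sequence similarities, not functional parts. No eukaryotic promoter, tag or reporter is annotated. The cloning method is listed as unknown. The fragment amplified from this plasmid is meant to be combined with other library modules in an isothermal assembly workflow to build custom TAL effector arrays.
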