Addgene plasmid #87512: NH-7
Purpose: For library amplification of fragment NH-7
Depositing lab: Steve Pollard. Depositing organization: University of Edinburgh. Publication: STAR: a simple TAL effector assembly reaction using isothermal assembly. Gogolok S, Garcia-Diaz C, Pollard SM. Sci Rep. 2016 Sep 12;6:33209. doi: 10.1038/srep33209. PubMed 27615025.
Backbone
  Vector backbone: pMA-T
  Backbone manufacturer: Life Technologies
  Vector type: TALEN, Synthetic Biology ; TALE DBD library preparation
Growth in bacteria
  Bacterial resistance: Ampicillin, 100 μg/mL
  Growth temperature: 37°C
  Growth strain: DH5alpha
  Copy number: High Copy
Gene/Insert
  Gene/Insert name: NH-7
  Species: Synthetic
  Cloning method: Unknown
Terms and licenses: Academic/Nonprofit Terms; Industry Terms: Not Available to Industry
How to cite: NH-7 was a gift from Steve Pollard (Addgene plasmid # 87512 ; http://n2t.net/addgene:87512 ; RRID:Addgene_87512)
