>Addgene plasmid #87512 | NH-7 | depositor partial sequence | sequence record 170674 | NH-7 RVD flanked by BciVI sites
GTATCCTGCAGTTAACACCGGATCAAGTCGTGGCAATCGCGTCGAATCACGGGGGAAAGCAAGCCCTGGA
AACCGTGCAAAGGTTGTTGCCGGTCCTGTGTCAGGCGCATGGATTAACGCCCGCACAGGTTGTTCTGCAG
GATAC
